>Addgene plasmid #195099 | GFP-Sharpin S146E | addgene full sequence | sequence record 384614 | Addgene NGS Result
TAGTTATTAATAGTAATCAATTACGGGGTCATTAGTTCATAGCCCATATATGGAGTTCCGCGTTACATAA
CTTACGGTAAATGGCCCGCCTGGCTGACCGCCCAACGACCCCCGCCCATTGACGTCAATAATGACGTATG
TTCCCATAGTAACGCCAATAGGGACTTTCCATTGACGTCAATGGGTGGAGTATTTACGGTAAACTGCCCA
CTTGGCAGTACATCAAGTGTATCATATGCCAAGTACGCCCCCTATTGACGTCAATGACGGTAAATGGCCC
GCCTGGCATTATGCCCAGTACATGACCTTATGGGACTTTCCTACTTGGCAGTACATCTACGTATTAGTCA
TCGCTATTACCATGGTGATGCGGTTTTGGCAGTACATCAATGGGCGTGGATAGCGGTTTGACTCACGGGG
ATTTCCAAGTCTCCACCCCATTGACGTCAATGGGAGTTTGTTTTGGCACCAAAATCAACGGGACTTTCCA
AAATGTCGTAACAACTCCGCCCCATTGACGCAAATGGGCGGTAGGCGTGTACGGTGGGAGGTCTATATAA
GCAGAGCTGGTTTAGTGAACCGTCAGATCCGCTAGCGCTACCGGTCGCCACCATGGTGAGCAAGGGCGAG
GAGCTGTTCACCGGGGTGGTGCCCATCCTGGTCGAGCTGGACGGCGACGTAAACGGCCACAAGTTCAGCG
TGTCCGGCGAGGGCGAGGGCGATGCCACCTACGGCAAGCTGACCCTGAAGTTCATCTGCACCACCGGCAA
GCTGCCCGTGCCCTGGCCCACCCTCGTGACCACCCTGACCTACGGCGTGCAGTGCTTCAGCCGCTACCCC
GACCACATGAAGCAGCACGACTTCTTCAAGTCCGCCATGCCCGAAGGCTACGTCCAGGAGCGCACCATCT
TCTTCAAGGACGACGGCAACTACAAGACCCGCGCCGAGGTGAAGTTCGAGGGCGACACCCTGGTGAACCG
CATCGAGCTGAAGGGCATCGACTTCAAGGAGGACGGCAACATCCTGGGGCACAAGCTGGAGTACAACTAC
AACAGCCACAACGTCTATATCATGGCCGACAAGCAGAAGAACGGCATCAAGGTGAACTTCAAGATCCGCC
ACAACATCGAGGACGGCAGCGTGCAGCTCGCCGACCACTACCAGCAGAACACCCCCATCGGCGACGGCCC
CGTGCTGCTGCCCGACAACCACTACCTGAGCACCCAGTCCGCCCTGAGCAAAGACCCCAACGAGAAGCGC
GATCACATGGTCCTGCTGGAGTTCGTGACCGCCGCCGGGATCACTCTCGGCATGGACGAGCTGTACAAGT
CCGGACTCAGATCTCGAGCTCAAGCTTCGGCGCCGCCAGCGGGCGGGGCGGCGGCGGCGGCCTCGGACTT
GGGCTCCGCCGCAGTGCTCTTGGCTGTGCACGCCGCGGTGAGGCCGCTGGGCGCCGGGCCAGACGCCGAG
GCACAGCTGCGGAGGCTGCAGCTGAGCGCGGACCCTGAGAGGCCTGGGCGCTTCCGGCTGGAGCTGCTGG
GCGCGGGACCTGGGGCGGTTAATTTGGAGTGGCCCCTGGAGTCAGTTTCCTACACCATCCGAGGCCCCAC
CCAGCACGAGCTACAGCCTCCACCAGGAGGGCCTGGAACCCTCAGCCTGCACTTCCTCAACCCTCAGGAA
GCTCAGCGGTGGGCAGTCCTAGTCCGAGGTGCCACCGTGGAAGGACAGAATGGCAGCAAGAGCAACTCAC
CACCAGCCTTGGGCCCAGAAGCATGCCCTGTCTCCCTGCCCGAGCCCCCGGAAGCCTCCACACTCAAGGG
CCCTCCACCTGAGGCAGATCTTCCTAGGAGCCCTGGAAACTTGACGGAGAGAGAAGAGCTGGCAGGGAGC
CTGGCCCGGGCTATTGCAGGTGGAGACGAGAAGGGGGCAGCCCAAGTGGCAGCCGTCCTGGCCCAGCATC
GTGTGGCCCTGAGTGTTCAGCTTCAGGAGGCCTGCTTCCCACCTGGCCCCATCAGGTTACAAGTGACACT
TGAAGACGCTGCCTCTGCCGCATCCGCCGCGTCCTCTGCACACGTTGCCCTGCAGGTCCACCCCCACTGC
ACTGTTGCAGCTCTCCAGGAGCAGGTGTTCTCAGAGCTCGGTTTCCCGCCAGCCGTGCAACGCTGGGTCA
TCGGACGGTGCCTGTGTGTGCCTGAGCGCAGCCTTGCCTCTTACGGGGTTCGGCAGGATGGGGACCCTGC
TTTCCTCTACTTGCTGTCAGCTCCTCGAGAAGCCCCAGCCACAGGACCTAGCCCTCAGCACCCCCAGAAG
ATGGACGGGGAACTTGGACGCTTGTTTCCCCCATCATTGGGGCTACCCCCAGGCCCCCAGCCAGCTGCCT
CCAGCCTGCCCAGTCCACTCCAGCCCAGCTGGTCCTGTCCTTCCTGCACCTTCATCAATGCCCCAGACCG
CCCTGGCTGTGAGATGTGTAGCACCCAGAGGCCCTGCACTTGGGACCCCCTTGCTGCAGCTTCCACCTAG
TCTAGATAACTGATCATAATCAGCCATACCACATTTGTAGAGGTTTTACTTGCTTTAAAAAACCTCCCAC
ACCTCCCCCTGAACCTGAAACATAAAATGAATGCAATTGTTGTTGTTAACTTGTTTATTGCAGCTTATAA
TGGTTACAAATAAAGCAATAGCATCACAAATTTCACAAATAAAGCATTTTTTTCACTGCATTCTAGTTGT
GGTTTGTCCAAACTCATCAATGTATCTTAACGCGTAAATTGTAAGCGTTAATATTTTGTTAAAATTCGCG
TTAAATTTTTGTTAAATCAGCTCATTTTTTAACCAATAGGCCGAAATCGGCAAAATCCCTTATAAATCAA
AAGAATAGACCGAGATAGGGT
[37 nt withheld, positions 2892-2928]
AAAGAACGTGGACTCCAACGTCAAAGG
[49 nt withheld, positions 2956-3004]
T
[91 nt withheld, positions 3006-3096]
G
[124 nt withheld, positions 3098-3221]
CAGGTGGCACTTTTCGGGGAAATGTGCGCGGAACCCCTATTTGTTTATTTTTCTAAATACATTCAAATAT
GTATCCGCTCATGAGACAATAACCCTGATAAATGCTTCAATAATATTGAAAAAGGAAGAGTCCTGAGGCG
GAAAGAACCAGCTGTGGAATGTGTGTCAGTTAGGGTGTGGAAAGTCCCCAGGCTCCCCAGCAGGCAGAAG
TATGCAAAGCATGCATCTCAATTAGTCAGCAACCAGGTGTGGAAAGTCCCCAGGCTCCCCAGCAGGCAGA
AGTATGCAAAGCATGCATCTCAATTAGTCAGCAACCATAGTCCCGCCCCTAACTCCGCCCATCCCGCCCC
TAACTCCGCCCAGTTCCGCCCATTCTCCGCCCCATGGCTGACTAATTTTTTTTATTTATGCAGAGGCCGA
GGCCGCCTCGGCCTCTGAGCTATTCCAGAAGTAGTGAGGAGGCTTTTTTGGAGGCCTAGGCTTTTGCAAA
GATCGATCAAGAGACAGGATGAGGATCGTTTCGCATGATTGAACAAGATGGATTGCACGCAGGTTCTCCG
GCCGCTTGGGTGGAGAGGCTATTCGGCTATGACTGGGCACAACAGACAATCGGCTGCTCTGATGCCGCCG
TGTTCCGGCTGTCAGCGCAGGGGCGCCCGGTTCTTTTTGTCAAGACCGACCTGTCCGGTGCCCTGAATGA
ACTGCAAGACGAGGCAGCGCGGCTATCGTGGCTGGCCACGACGGGCGTTCCTTGCGCAGCTGTGCTCGAC
GTTGTCACTGAAGCGGGAAGGGACTGGCTGCTATTGGGCGAAGTGCCGGGGCAGGATCTCCTGTCATCTC
ACCTTGCTCCTGCCGAGAAAGTATCCATCATGGCTGATGCAATGCGGCGGCTGCATACGCTTGATCCGGC
TACCTGCCCATTCGACCACCAAGCGAAACATCGCATCGAGCGAGCACGTACTCGGATGGAAGCCGGTCTT
GTCGATCAGGATGATCTGGACGAAGAGCATCAGGGGCTCGCGCCAGCCGAACTGTTCGCCAGGCTCAAGG
CGAGCATGCCCGACGGCGAGGATCTCGTCGTGACCCATGGCGATGCCTGCTTGCCGAATATCATGGTGGA
AAATGGCCGCTTTTCTGGATTCATCGACTGTGGCCGGCTGGGTGTGGCGGACCGCTATCAGGACATAGCG
TTGGCTACCCGTGATATTGCTGAAGAGCTTGGCGGCGAATGGGCTGACCGCTTCCTCGTGCTTTACGGTA
TCGCCGCTCCCGATTCGCAGCGCATCGCCTTCTATCGCCTTCTTGACGAGTTCTTCTGAGCGGGACTCTG
GGGTTCGAAATGACCGACCAAGCGACGCCCAACCTGCCATCACGAGATTTCGATTCCACCGCCGCCTTCT
ATGAAAGGTTGGGCTTCGGAATCGTTTTCCGGGACGCCGGCTGGATGATCCTCCAGCGCGGGGATCTCAT
GCTGGAGTTCTTCGCCCACCCTAGGGGGAGGCTAACTGAAACACGGAAGGAGACAATACCGGAAGGAACC
CGCGCTATGACGGCAATAAAAAGACAGAATAAAACGCACGGTGTTGGGTCGTTTGTTCATAAACGCGGGG
TTCGGTCCCAGGGCTGGCACTCTGTCGATACCCCACCGAGACCCCATTGGGGCCAATACGCCCGCGTTTC
TTCCTTTTCCCCACCCCACCCCCCAAGTTCGGGTGAAGGCCCAGGGCTCGCAGCCAACGTCGGGGCGGCA
GGCCCTGCCATAGCCTCAGGTTACTCATATATACTTTAGATTGATTTAAAACTTCATTTTTAATTTAAAA
GGATCTAGGTGAAGATCCTTTTTGATAATCTCATGACCAAAATCCCTTAACGTGAGTTTTCGTTCCACTG
AGCGTCAGACCCCGTAGAAAAGATCAAAGGATCTTCTTGAGATCCTTTTTTTCTGCGCGTAATCTGCTGC
TTGCAAACAAAAAAACCACCGCTACCAGCGGTGGTTTGTTTGCCGGATCAAGAGCTACCAACTCTTTTTC
CGAAGGTAACTGGCTTCAGCAGAGCGCAGATACCAAATACTGTTCTTCTAGTGTAGCCGTAGTTAGGCCA
CCACTTCAAGAACTCTGTAGCACCGCCTACATACCTCGCTCTGCTAATCCTGTTACCAGTGGCTGCTGCC
AGTGGCGATAAGTCGTGTCTTACCGGGTTGGACTCAAGACGATAGTTACCGGATAAGGCGCAGCGGTCGG
GCTGAACGGGGGGTTCGTGCACACAGCCCAGCTTGGAGCGAACGACCTACACCGAACTGAGATACCTACA
GCGTGAGCTATGAGAAAGCGCCACGCTTCCCGAAGGGAGAAAGGCGGACAGGTATCCGGTAAGCGGCAGG
GTCGGAACAGGAGAGCGCACGAGGGAGCTTCCAGGGGGAAACGCCTGGTATCTTTATAGTCCTGTCGGGT
TTCGCCACCTCTGACTTGAGCGTCGATTTTTGTGATGCTCGTCAGGGGGGCGGAGCCTATGGAAAAACGC
CAGCAACGCGGCCTTTTTACGGTTCCTGGCCTTTTGCTGGCCTTTTGCTCACATGTTCTTTCCTGCGTTA
TCCCCTGATTCTGTGGATAACCGTATTACCGCCATGCAT
Features (pLannotate 1.2.2; 15 found; start..end, strand, type, name):
     61..364     +  enhancer       CMV enhancer: human cytomegalovirus immediate early enhancer
    365..568     +  promoter       CMV promoter: human cytomegalovirus (CMV) immediate early promoter
    613..1329    +  CDS            EGFP: EGFP is a basic (constitutively fluorescent) green fluorescent protein published in 1996, derived from Aequorea victoria. It is reported to be a rapidly-maturing weak dimer with moderate acid sensitivity.
   1330..1359    +  misc_feature   MCS (fragment): multiple cloning site
   1360..2517    +  CDS            SHARPIN: SHRPN_HUMAN - Also known as SIPL1. Experimental evidence at protein level: Swiss-Prot protein existence level 1. Component of the LUBAC complex which conjugates linear polyubiquitin chains in a head-to-tail manner to substrates and plays a key role in NF-kappa-B activation and regulation of inflammation. LUBAC conjugates linear polyubiquitin to IKBKG and RIPK1 and is involved in activation of the canonical NF-kappa-B and the JNK signaling pathways. Linear ubiquitination mediated by the LUBAC complex interferes with TNF-induced cell death and thereby prevents inflammation. LUBAC is recruited to
   2531..2615    +  CDS            large T antigen (fragment): large T antigen from SV40 (simian virus 40)
   2638..2759    +  polyA_signal   SV40 poly(A) signal: SV40 polyadenylation signal
   2793..3221    -  rep_origin     f1 ori (sequence partly withheld): f1 bacteriophage origin of replication; arrow indicates direction of (+) strand synthesis
   3248..3352    +  promoter       AmpR promoter: bla
   3354..3711    +  promoter       SV40 promoter: SV40 enhancer and early promoter
   3746..4540    +  CDS            NeoR/KanR: aminoglycoside phosphotransferase from Tn5; aph(3')-II (or nptII); confers resistance to neomycin, kanamycin, and G418 (Geneticin®)
   4561..4713    +  CDS            ble (fragment): BLE_KLEPN - Experimental evidence at protein level: Swiss-Prot protein existence level 1. Binding protein with a strong affinity to the bleomycin family of antibiotics. Binds to CL990; an antimitotic-antibiotic compound. From Klebsiella pneumoniae.
   4772..4819    +  polyA_signal   HSV TK poly(A) signal: herpes simplex virus thymidine kinase polyadenylation signal (Cole and Stacy, 1985)
   4910..4926    -  polyA_signal   bGH poly(A) signal (fragment): bovine growth hormone polyadenylation signal
   5148..5736    +  rep_origin     ori: high-copy-number ColE1/pMB1/pBR322/pUC origin of replication
