[The description below was written by a language model from this plasmid's Addgene catalogue record and pLannotate feature annotations shown in this document.]
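Description:
GFP-Sharpin S146E is a mammalian expression plasmid built on the pEGFP-C1 backbone that drives overexpression of human SHARPIN (also known as SIPL1) carrying an S146E substitution, fused to the C-terminus of EGFP. In the roughly 5.85 kb sequenced record, the human cytomegalovirus immediate-early enhancer and promoter sit upstream of the EGFP coding sequence. This is followed by a short remnant of the multiple cloning site that acts as a linker, and then the SHARPIN open reading frame. Transcripts are terminated by the SV40 polyadenylation signal; the small "large T antigen" fragment annotated just before it is most likely part of that SV40-derived region rather than a functional element. The restriction sites used for cloning are not recorded.

The plasmid is propagated in E. coli at high copy from a ColE1/pUC-type origin and selected with kanamycin. The NeoR/KanR (Tn5 aminoglycoside phosphotransferase) gene is placed behind both a bacterial bla promoter and the SV40 enhancer/early promoter, with an HSV TK polyadenylation signal. The same marker can therefore confer G418 resistance for selecting stably transfected mammalian cells. An f1 origin is also present, and the short ble and bGH poly(A) fragments appear to be incidental annotation matches.

SHARPIN is a component of the LUBAC linear ubiquitin chain assembly complex involved in NF-κB signalling. Replacing serine with glutamate is commonly used to mimic phosphorylation, and the associated publication concerns S146 phosphorylation in ARP2/3 interaction, cancer cell invasion and metastasis. The construct therefore suits fluorescence-based localisation and functional studies of this SHARPIN variant in transfected mammalian cells.
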