Addgene plasmid #195099: GFP-Sharpin S146E
Purpose: Gene Overexpression of Human SHARPIN S146E
Depositing lab: Jukka Westermarck. Depositing organization: University of Turku. Publication: SHARPIN S146 phosphorylation mediates ARP2/3 interaction, cancer cell invasion and metastasis. Butt U, Khan MH, Pouwels J, Westermarck J. J Cell Sci. 2022 Oct 15;135(20):jcs260627. doi: 10.1242/jcs.260627. Epub 2022 Oct 13. PubMed 36148554.
Backbone
  Vector backbone: pEGFP-C1
  Vector type: Mammalian Expression
Growth in bacteria
  Bacterial resistance: Kanamycin, 50 μg/mL
  Growth temperature: 37°C
  Growth strain: DH5alpha
  Copy number: High Copy
Gene/Insert
  Gene/Insert name: SHARPIN
  Species: H. sapiens (human)
  Mutation: S146E
  Entrez Gene: SHARPIN (a.k.a. SIPL1)
  Cloning method: Restriction Enzyme; 5′ cloning site Unknown (unknown if destroyed)
Terms and licenses: Academic/Nonprofit Terms; Industry Terms: Not Available to Industry
How to cite: GFP-Sharpin S146E was a gift from Jukka Westermarck (Addgene plasmid # 195099 ; http://n2t.net/addgene:195099 ; RRID:Addgene_195099)
